>Addgene plasmid #198785 | pWP005 | addgene full sequence | sequence record 390243 | Addgene NGS Result
AAGCTTGCATGCGCGGCCGCACTGACTGGGCCGGCCCATAGAAACAAGATTTAACAAGATTGTAGATTAA
AAAAATGTTGAAAATTGAAAACTACTCAAAAACCATGTTATCAGAGTTTTGTTAATTTATAGCAACAATT
TTCAAGCAGTGCTCTTAAAAACACTATGAAAAATATAAATCATCGTGTTCGTTTTTAAAATTTCACATCA
AGGTATTCTTTATAGACCCGTATAGTTTCAAAAGGAAGGTTGGTTTGACTCTTGGCTTGAAAATAGAACA
ATTATTTTATAGTAGATTCAGAAAAGACAGCTGTCCATTGCTAGGAAACTGTGAGATACTTAGATCCAAA
TGATGTATTTACAGGAAACAAATAAGGAACTAAATAGTACTCCATAAATCACTAGACATCATTAATGAAG
CCTATTCAATTGTAATCATAGATTCCTATTTCCCAATTGATAGCTATTTTTGTGATCTTTATCTTATTTT
TTGAATGACATCTCAGACCCTCAACTTTGTTCACAATTCAACAAAACTCGTGAATAGTCACCTATTTCCA
GTAACTCAATTAGTTTTCTATTATTTGAGGTCTGGTCAACAATTTTATTTTATTTCTCTCTCTCTTTCTC
TCTCTAGATCTAGATTTTGAGATTTTTCTAAATTCTTAACACAAACTTCATATCATTTGACTAGGCGCGC
CTCTAGAGGATCCCCGGGATTGGCCAAAGGACCCAAAGGTATGTTTCGAATGATACTAACATAACATAGA
ACATTTTCAGGAGGACCCTTGGCTAGGATGGGCCCTAAAAAGAAGCGTAAAGCTAGCATGAAGCTGTTGT
CTTCAATGGAACAAGCTTGCGACATATGCCGGTTAAAAAAACTCAGGTGCTCGAAGGAAAAGCCCAAGTG
TGCCAAGTGTCTGAAGAACAACTCGGAGTGCCGTTATTCTCCCAAGGCTATGAGGTCCCCACTGACCAGG
GCGCATCTGACAGAGGTAGAATCAAGGTTGGAAAAATTGGAAGATTTGTTTCTGCTCATGTTTCCTCGGG
AAAACCTGGACAGCATTTTGAACATGGACTCTTTGGACGAAGTGAAAGTAATGTTGAAACAATTATATAT
GCAGGACTATGGTGACACGGATGCTGCTATGGATAGCTTGACCCCTATGGAAAATGGCATGTCTGAAGGG
CCGAGAAAACACATGAAGACTGCGACATCATCGCCAAAAGTGGATGAAGATGGAAGCCAAAGTCAGTTGA
GTGTATCGCCGGAATTCCCGCTGCAGTCTGGTGGCGGAGGGGCTCCTAGGGGTTCCGGACGGGCTGACGC
ATTGGACGATTTTGATCTGGATATGCTGGGAAGTGACGCCCTCGATGATTTTGACCTTGACATGCTTGGT
TCGGATGCCCTTGATGACTTTGACCTCGACATGCTCGGCAGTGACGCCCTTGATGATTTCGACCTGGACA
TGCTGATTAACTAAGGTACCGAATTCGCTAGCCGGCCATACAAGTAATCCGGATGATCGACGCCAACGTC
GTTGAATTTTCAAATTTTAAATACTGAATATTTGTTTTTTTTCCTATTATTTATTTATTCTCTTTGTGTT
TTTTTTCTTGCTTTCTAAAAAATTAATTCAATCCAAATCTAAACATTTTTTTTTCTCTTTCCGTCTCCCA
ATTCGTATTCCGCTCCTCTCATCTGAACACAATGTGCAAGTTTATTTATCTTCTCGCTTTCATTTCATTA
GGACGTGGGGGGAATTGGTGGAAGGGGGAAACACACAAAAGGATGATGGAAATGAAATAAGGACACACAA
TATGCAACAACATTCAATTCAGAAATATGGAGGAAGGTTTAAAAGAAAACATAAAAATATATAGAGGAGG
AAGGAAAACTAGTAAAAAATAAGCAAAGAAATTAGGCGAACGATGAGAATTGTCCTCGCTTGGGCCCAAA
AGGCCTTTTTTTTTTGGCGCCGACGTCAGGTGGCACTTTTCGGGGAAATGTGCGCGGAACCCCTATTTGT
TTATTTTTCTAAATACATTCAAATATGTATCCGCTCATGAGACAATAACCCTGATAAATGCTTCAATAAT
ATTGAAAAAGGAAGAGTATGAGTATTCAACATTTCCGTGTCGCCCTTATTCCCTTTTTTGCGGCATTTTG
CCTTCCTGTTTTTGCTCACCCAGAAACGCTGGTGAAAGTAAAAGATGCTGAAGATCAGTTGGGTGCACGA
GTGGGTTACATCGAACTGGATCTCAACAGCGGTAAGATCCTTGAGAGTTTTCGCCCCGAAGAACGTTTTC
CAATGATGAGCACTTTTAAAGTTCTGCTATGTGGCGCGGTATTATCCCGTATTGACGCCGGGCAAGAGCA
ACTCGGTCGCCGCATACACTATTCTCAGAATGACTTGGTTGAGTACTCACCAGTCACAGAAAAGCATCTT
ACGGATGGCATGACAGTAAGAGAATTATGCAGTGCTGCCATAACCATGAGTGATAACACTGCGGCCAACT
TACTTCTGACAACGATCGGAGGACCGAAGGAGCTAACCGCTTTTTTGCACAACATGGGGGATCATGTAAC
TCGCCTTGATCGTTGGGAACCGGAGCTGAATGAAGCCATACCAAACGACGAGCGTGACACCACGATGCCT
GTAGCAATGGCAACAACGTTGCGCAAACTATTAACTGGCGAACTACTTACTCTAGCTTCCCGGCAACAAT
TAATAGACTGGATGGAGGCGGATAAAGTTGCAGGACCACTTCTGCGCTCGGCCCTTCCGGCTGGCTGGTT
TATTGCTGATAAATCTGGAGCCGGTGAGCGTGGGTCTCGCGGTATCATTGCAGCACTGGGGCCAGATGGT
AAGCCCTCCCGTATCGTAGTTATCTACACGACGGGGAGTCAGGCAACTATGGATGAACGAAATAGACAGA
TCGCTGAGATAGGTGCCTCACTGATTAAGCATTGGTAACTGTCAGACCAAGTTTACTCATATATACTTTA
GATTGATTTAAAACTTCATTTTTAATTTAAAAGGATCTAGGTGAAGATCCTTTTTGATAATCTCATGACC
AAAATCCCTTAACGTGAGTTTTCGTTCCACTGAGCGTCAGACCCCGTAGAAAAGATCAAAGGATCTTCTT
GAGATCCTTTTTTTCTGCGCGTAATCTGCTGCTTGCAAACAAAAAAACCACCGCTACCAGCGGTGGTTTG
TTTGCCGGATCAAGAGCTACCAACTCTTTTTCCGAAGGTAACTGGCTTCAGCAGAGCGCAGATACCAAAT
ACTGTTCTTCTAGTGTAGCCGTAGTTAGGCCACCACTTCAAGAACTCTGTAGCACCGCCTACATACCTCG
CTCTGCTAATCCTGTTACCAGTGGCTGCTGCCAGTGGCGATAAGTCGTGTCTTACCGGGTTGGACTCAAG
ACGATAGTTACCGGATAAGGCGCAGCGGTCGGGCTGAACGGGGGGTTCGTGCACACAGCCCAGCTTGGAG
CGAACGACCTACACCGAACTGAGATACCTACAGCGTGAGCTATGAGAAAGCGCCACGCTTCCCGAAGGGA
GAAAGGCGGACAGGTATCCGGTAAGCGGCAGGGTCGGAACAGGAGAGCGCACGAGGGAGCTTCCAGGGGG
AAACGCCTGGTATCTTTATAGTCCTGTCGGGTTTCGCCACCTCTGACTTGAGCGTCGATTTTTGTGATGC
TCGTCAGGGGGGCGGAGCCTATGGAAAAACGCCAGCAACGCGGCCTTTTTACGGTTCCTGGCCTTTTGCT
GGCCTTTTGCTCACATGTTCTTTCCTGCGTTATCCCCTGATTCTGTGGATAACCGTATTACCGCCTTTGA
GTGAGCTGATACCGCTCGCCGCAGCCGAACGACCGAGCGCAGCGAGTCAGTGAGCGAGGAAGCGGAAGAG
CGCCCAATACGCAAACCGCCTCTCCCCGCGCGTTGGCCGATTCATTAATGCAGCTGGCACGACAGGTTTC
CCGACTGGAAAGCGGGCAGTGAGCGCAACGCAATTAATGTGAGTTAGCTCACTCATTAGGCACCCCAGGC
TTTACACTTTATGCTTCCGGCTCGTATGTTGTGTGGAATTGTGAGCGGATAACAATTTCACACAGGAAAC
AGCTATGACCATGATTACGCCAAGCTGTAAGTTTAAACATGATCTTACTAACTAACTATTCTCATTTAAA
TTTTCAGAGCTTAAAAATGGCTGAAATCACTCACAACGATGGATACGCTAACAACTTGGAAATGAAAT
Features (pLannotate 1.2.2; 10 found; start..end, strand, type, name):
    701..718     -  misc_feature   MCS (fragment): pUC18/19 multiple cloning site
    828..1268    +  CDS            GAL4 (fragment): GAL4_YEAST - Experimental evidence at protein level: Swiss-Prot protein existence level 1. This protein is a positive regulator for the gene expression of the galactose-induced genes such as GAL1, GAL2, GAL7, GAL10, and MEL1 which code for the enzymes used to convert galactose to glucose. It recognizes a 17 base pair sequence in (5'-CGGRNNRCYNYNCNCCG-3') the upstream activating sequence (UAS-G) of these genes. From Saccharomyces cerevisiae (strain ATCC 204508 / S288c) (Baker's yeast).
   1446..1462    +  CDS            VP96 (fragment): 6 tandem repeats of the minimal activation domain of herpes simplex virus VP16 (Cheng et al., 2013)
   2013..2117    +  promoter       AmpR promoter: bla
   2118..2978    +  CDS            AmpR: β-lactamase; bla; confers resistance to ampicillin, carbenicillin, and related antibiotics
   3149..3737    +  rep_origin     ori: high-copy-number ColE1/pMB1/pBR322/pUC origin of replication
   3920..4012    +  CDS            lacI (fragment): lac repressor; lacI; The lac repressor binds to the lac operator to inhibit transcription in E. coli. This inhibition can be relieved by adding lactose or isopropyl-β-D-thiogalactopyranoside (IPTG).
   4025..4046    +  protein_bind   CAP binding site: CAP binding activates transcription in the presence of cAMP. E. coli catabolite activator protein
   4061..4091    +  promoter       lac promoter: promoter for the E. coli lac operon
   4099..4115    +  protein_bind   lac operator: The lac repressor binds to the lac operator to inhibit transcription in E. coli. This inhibition can be relieved by adding lactose or isopropyl-β-D-thiogalactopyranoside (IPTG). lac repressor encoded by lacI
