[The description below was written by a language model from this plasmid's Addgene catalogue record and pLannotate feature annotations shown in this document.]
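Description:
pWP005 is a C. elegans expression plasmid built on the pHW393 backbone and serves as a driver construct in the cGAL-UAS bipartite expression system for worm sensory neurons. It is maintained in E. coli as a high-copy plasmid through a ColE1/pUC-type origin and selected with ampicillin via the bla gene and its own promoter. Remnants of a pUC-style cloning vector are also annotated (a lacI fragment, CAP binding site, lac promoter and operator, and a fragment of the pUC18/19 multiple cloning site); these are backbone carry-over with no role in the worm.

The payload is recorded as Pstr-1-GAL4-SK(DBD)-VP64: the str-1 promoter placed upstream of a synthetic transcriptional activator made of a GAL4-type DNA-binding domain fused to the VP64 activation domain, which consists of tandem copies of the minimal herpes simplex virus VP16 activation motif. The feature table supports this, showing a GAL4 fragment followed downstream by a short match to a VP16-repeat activator (labelled VP96 by the annotation tool, most likely reflecting the shared repeat unit). The promoter itself is not annotated, but the listed insert size of 657 bp, together with the 3,611 bp backbone, accounts for the 4,268 nt sequence, suggesting that the insert figure refers to the promoter fragment and that the activator is already part of pHW393. No 3' UTR or terminator is annotated, and the cloning sites are not recorded.

The stated purpose is to drive expression specifically in the AWB neurons. In use, worms carrying this driver would be combined with a UAS effector transgene, so that the activator made in AWB binds the UAS sites and switches on the chosen reporter or effector only in those cells.
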