Addgene plasmid #198785: pWP005
Purpose: Drives specific expression in the AWB neurons
Depositing lab: Paul Sternberg. Depositing organization: California Institute of Technology. Publication: A cGAL-UAS bipartite expression toolkit for Caenorhabditis elegans sensory neurons. Nava S, Palma W, Wan X, Oh JY, Gharib S, Wang H, Revanna JS, Tan M, Zhang M, Liu J, Chen CH, Lee JS, Perry B, Sternberg PW. Proc Natl Acad Sci U S A. 2023 Dec 19;120(51):e2221680120. doi: 10.1073/pnas.2221680120. Epub 2023 Dec 14. PubMed 38096407.
Backbone
  Vector backbone: pHW393
  Backbone size w/o insert (bp): 3611
  Vector type: Worm Expression
Growth in bacteria
  Bacterial resistance: Ampicillin, 100 μg/mL
  Growth temperature: 37°C
  Growth strain: DH5alpha
  Copy number: High Copy
Gene/Insert
  Gene/Insert name: Pstr-1-GAL4-SK(DBD)-VP64
  Species: C. elegans (nematode)
  Insert size (bp): 657
  Cloning method: Restriction Enzyme; 5′ cloning site Unknown (unknown if destroyed); 3′ cloning site Unknown (unknown if destroyed)
Terms and licenses: Academic/Nonprofit Terms; Industry Terms: Not Available to Industry
How to cite: pWP005 was a gift from Paul Sternberg (Addgene plasmid # 198785 ; http://n2t.net/addgene:198785 ; RRID:Addgene_198785)
