>Addgene plasmid #198785 | pWP005 | depositor partial sequence | sequence record 385039 | str-1 promoter
CATAGAAACAAGATTTAACAAGATTGTAGATTAAAAAAATGTTGAAAATTGAAAACTACTCAAAAACCAT
GTTATCAGAGTTTTGTTAATTTATAGCAACAATTTTCAAGCAGTGCTCTTAAAAACACTATGAAAAATAT
AAATCATCGTGTTCGTTTTTAAAATTTCACATCAAGGTATTCTTTATAGACCCGTATAGTTTCAAAAGGA
AGGTTGGTTTGACTCTTGGCTTGAAAATAGAACAATTATTTTATAGTAGATTCAGAAAAGACAGCTGTCC
ATTGCTAGGAAACTGTGAGATACTTAGATCCAAATGATGTATTTACAGGAAACAAATAAGGAACTAAATA
GTACTCCATAAATCACTAGACATCATTAATGAAGCCTATTCAATTGTAATCATAGATTCCTATTTCCCAA
TTGATAGCTATTTTTGTGATCTTTATCTTATTTTTTGAATGACATCTCAGACCCTCAACTTTGTTCACAA
TTCAACAAAACTCGTGAATAGTCACCTATTTCCAGTAACTCAATTAGTTTTCTATTATTTGAGGTCTGGT
CAACAATTTTATTTTATTTCTCTCTCTCTTTCTCTCTCTAGATCTAGATTTTGAGATTTTTCTAAATTCT
TAACACAAACTTCATATCATTTGACTA
